>Addgene plasmid #70005 | pIKAT127 | addgene full sequence | sequence record 126393 | Addgene assembled full plasmid sequence
GACGGATCGGGAGATCTCCCGATCCCCTATGGTCGACTCTCAGTACAATCTGCTCTGATGCCGCATAGTT
AAGCCAGTATCTGCTCCCTGCTTGTGTGTTGGAGGTCGCTGAGTAGTGCGCGAGCAAAATTTAAGCTACA
ACAAGGCAAGGCTTGACCGACAATTGCATGAAGAATCTGCTTAGGGTTAGGCGTTTTGCGCTGCTTCGCG
ATGTACGGGCCAGATATACGCGTTGACATTGATTATTGACTAGTTATTAATAGTAATCAATTACGGGGTC
ATTAGTTCATAGCCCATATATGGAGTTCCGCGTTACATAACTTACGGTAAATGGCCCGCCTGGCTGACCG
CCCAACGACCCCCGCCCATTGACGTCAATAATGACGTATGTTCCCATAGTAACGCCAATAGGGACTTTCC
ATTGACGTCAATGGGTGGACTATTTACGGTAAACTGCCCACTTGGCAGTACATCAAGTGTATCATATGCC
AAGTACGCCCCCTATTGACGTCAATGACGGTAAATGGCCCGCCTGGCATTATGCCCAGTACATGACCTTA
TGGGACTTTCCTACTTGGCAGTACATCTACGTATTAGTCATCGCTATTACCATGGTGATGCGGTTTTGGC
AGTACATCAATGGGCGTGGATAGCGGTTTGACTCACGGGGATTTCCAAGTCTCCACCCCATTGACGTCAA
TGGGAGTTTGTTTTGGCACCAAAATCAACGGGACTTTCCAAAATGTCGTAACAACTCCGCCCCATTGACG
CAAATGGGCGGTAGGCGTGTACGGTGGGAGGTCTATATAAGCAGAGCTCTCTGGCTAACTAGAGAACCCA
CTGCTTACTGGCTTATCGAAATTAATACGACTCACTATAGGGAGACCCAAGCTTGGTACCGAGCTCGGAT
CCATGGAACTCAGCGTCCTCCTCTTCCTTGCACTCCTCACAGGACTCTTGCTACTCCTGGTTCAGCGCCA
CCCTAACACCCATGACCGCCTCCCACCAGGGCCCCGCCCTCTGCCCCTTTTGGGAAACCTTCTGCAGATG
GATAGAAGAGGCCTACTCAAATCCTTTCTGAGGTTCCGAGAGAAATATGGGGACGTCTTCACGGTACACC
TGGGACCGAGGCCCGTGGTCATGCTGTGTGGAGTAGAGGCCATACGGGAGGCCCTTGTGGACAAGGCTGA
GGCCTTCTCTGGCCGGGGAAAAATCGCCATGGTCGACCCATTCTTCCGGGGATATGGTGTGATCTTTGCC
AATGGAAACCGCTGGAAGGTGCTTCGGCGATTCTCTGTGACCACTATGAGGGACTTCGGGATGGGAAAGC
GGAGTGTGGAGGAGCGGATTCAGGATGAGGCTCAGTGTCTGATAGAGGAGCTTCGGAAATCCAAGGGGGC
CCTCATGGACCCCACCTTCCTCTTCCAGTCCATTACCGCCAACATCATCTGCTCCATCGTCTTTGGAAAA
CGATTCCACTACCAAGATCAAGAGTTCCTGAAGATGCTGAACTTGTTCTACCAGACTTTTTCACTCATCA
GCTCTGTATTCGGCCAGCTGTTTGAGCTCTTCTCTGGCTTCTTGAAATACTTTCCTGGGGCACACAGGCA
AGTTTACAAAAACCTGCAGGAAATCAATGCTTACATTGGCCACAGTGTGGAGAAGCACCGTGAAACCCTG
GACCCCAGCGCCCCCAAGGACCTCATCGACACCTACCTGCTCCACATGGAAAAAGAGAAATCCAACGCAC
ACAGTGAATTCAGCCACCAGAACCTCAACCTCAACACGCTCTCGCTCTTCTTTGCTGGCACTGAGACCAC
CAGCACCACTCTCCGCTACGGCTTCCTGCTCATGCTCAAATACCCTCATGTTGCAGAGAGAGTCTACAGG
GAGATTGAACAGGTGATTGGCCCACATCGCCCTCCAGAGCTTCATGACCGAGCCAAAATGCCATACACAG
AGGCAGTCATCTATGAGATTCAGAGATTTTCCGACCTTCTCCCCATGGGTGTGCCCCACATTGTCACCCA
ACACACCAGCTTCCGAGGGTACATCATCCCCAAGGACACAGAAGTATTTCTCATCCTGAGCACTGCTCTC
CATGACCCACACTACTTTGAAAAACCAGACGCCTTCAATCCTGACCACTTTCTGGATGCCAATGGGGCAC
TGAAAAAGACTGAAGCTTTTATCCCCTTCTCCTTAGGGAAGCGGATTTGTCTTGGTGAAGGCATCGCCCG
TGCGGAATTGTTCCTCTTCTTCACCACCATCCTCCAGAACTTCTCCATGGCCAGCCCCGTGGCCCCAGAA
GACATCGATCTGACACCCCAGGAGTGTGGTGTGGGCAAAATACCCCCAACATACCAGATCCGCTTCCTGC
CCCGCTGAGTCTAGAGGGCCCTATTCTATAGTGTCACCTAAATGCTAGAGCTCGCTGATCAGCCTCGACT
GTGCCTTCTAGTTGCCAGCCATCTGTTGTTTGCCCCTCCCCCGTGCCTTCCTTGACCCTGGAAGGTGCCA
CTCCCACTGTCCTTTCCTAATAAAATGAGGAAATTGCATCGCATTGTCTGAGTAGGTGTCATTCTATTCT
GGGGGGTGGGGTGGGGCAGGACAGCAAGGGGGAGGATTGGGAAGACAATAGCAGGCATGCTGGGGATGCG
GTGGGCTCTATGGCTTCTGAGGCGGAAAGAACCAGCTGGGGCTCTAGGGGGTATCCCC
[124 nt withheld, positions 2719-2842]
C
[32 nt withheld, positions 2844-2875]
CA
[57 nt withheld, positions 2878-2934]
A
[49 nt withheld, positions 2936-2984]
CCTTTGACGTTGGAGTCCACGTTCTTT
[37 nt withheld, positions 3012-3048]
ACCCTATCTCGGTCTATTCTTTTGATTTATAAGGGATTTTGGGGATTTCGGCCTATTGGTTAAAAAATGA
GCTGATTTAACAAAAATTTAACGCGAATTAATTCTGTGGAATGTGTGTCAGTTAGGGTGTGGAAAGTCCC
CAGGCTCCCCAGGCAGGCAGAAGTATGCAAAGCATGCATCTCAATTAGTCAGCAACCAGGTGTGGAAAGT
CCCCAGGCTCCCCAGCAGGCAGAAGTATGCAAAGCATGCATCTCAATTAGTCAGCAACCATAGTCCCGCC
CCTAACTCCGCCCATCCCGCCCCTAACTCCGCCCAGTTCCGCCCATTCTCCGCCCCATGGCTGACTAATT
TTTTTTATTTATGCAGAGGCCGAGGCCGCCTCTGCCTCTGAGCTATTCCAGAAGTAGTGAGGAGGCTTTT
TTGGAGGCCTAGGCTTTTGCAAAAAGCTCCCGGGAGCTTGTATATCCATTTTCGGATCTGATCAAGAGAC
AGGATGAGGATCGTTTCGCATGATTGAACAAGATGGATTGCACGCAGGTTCTCCGGCCGCTTGGGTGGAG
AGGCTATTCGGCTATGACTGGGCACAACAGACAATCGGCTGCTCTGATGCCGCCGTGTTCCGGCTGTCAG
CGCAGGGGCGCCCGGTTCTTTTTGTCAAGACCGACCTGTCCGGTGCCCTGAATGAACTGCAGGACGAGGC
AGCGCGGCTATCGTGGCTGGCCACGACGGGCGTTCCTTGCGCAGCTGTGCTCGACGTTGTCACTGAAGCG
GGAAGGGACTGGCTGCTATTGGGCGAAGTGCCGGGGCAGGATCTCCTGTCATCTCACCTTGCTCCTGCCG
AGAAAGTATCCATCATGGCTGATGCAATGCGGCGGCTGCATACGCTTGATCCGGCTACCTGCCCATTCGA
CCACCAAGCGAAACATCGCATCGAGCGAGCACGTACTCGGATGGAAGCCGGTCTTGTCGATCAGGATGAT
CTGGACGAAGAGCATCAGGGGCTCGCGCCAGCCGAACTGTTCGCCAGGCTCAAGGCGCGCATGCCCGACG
GCGAGGATCTCGTCGTGACCCATGGCGATGCCTGCTTGCCGAATATCATGGTGGAAAATGGCCGCTTTTC
TGGATTCATCGACTGTGGCCGGCTGGGTGTGGCGGACCGCTATCAGGACATAGCGTTGGCTACCCGTGAT
ATTGCTGAAGAGCTTGGCGGCGAATGGGCTGACCGCTTCCTCGTGCTTTACGGTATCGCCGCTCCCGATT
CGCAGCGCATCGCCTTCTATCGCCTTCTTGACGAGTTCTTCTGAGCGGGACTCTGGGGTTCGAAATGACC
GACCAAGCGACGCCCAACCTGCCATCACGAGATTTCGATTCCACCGCCGCCTTCTATGAAAGGTTGGGCT
TCGGAATCGTTTTCCGGGACGCCGGCTGGATGATCCTCCAGCGCGGGGATCTCATGCTGGAGTTCTTCGC
CCACCCCAACTTGTTTATTGCAGCTTATAATGGTTACAAATAAAGCAATAGCATCACAAATTTCACAAAT
AAAGCATTTTTTTCACTGCATTCTAGTTGTGGTTTGTCCAAACTCATCAATGTATCTTATCATGTCTGTA
TACCGTCGACCTCTAGCTAGAGCTTGGCGTAATCATGGTCATAGCTGTTTCCTGTGTGAAATTGTTATCC
GCTCACAATTCCACACAACATACGAGCCGGAAGCATAAAGTGTAAAGCCTGGGGTGCCTAATGAGTGAGC
TAACTCACATTAATTGCGTTGCGCTCACTGCCCGCTTTCCAGTCGGGAAACCTGTCGTGCCAGCTGCATT
AATGAATCGGCCAACGCGCGGGGAGAGGCGGTTTGCGTATTGGGCGCTCTTCCGCTTCCTCGCTCACTGA
CTCGCTGCGCTCGGTCGTTCGGCTGCGGCGAGCGGTATCAGCTCACTCAAAGGCGGTAATACGGTTATCC
ACAGAATCAGGGGATAACGCAGGAAAGAACATGTGAGCAAAAGGCCAGCAAAAGGCCAGGAACCGTAAAA
AGGCCGCGTTGCTGGCGTTTTTCCATAGGCTCCGCCCCCCTGACGAGCATCACAAAAATCGACGCTCAAG
TCAGAGGTGGCGAAACCCGACAGGACTATAAAGATACCAGGCGTTTCCCCCTGGAAGCTCCCTCGTGCGC
TCTCCTGTTCCGACCCTGCCGCTTACCGGATACCTGTCCGCCTTTCTCCCTTCGGGAAGCGTGGCGCTTT
CTCAATGCTCACGCTGTAGGTATCTCAGTTCGGTGTAGGTCGTTCGCTCCAAGCTGGGCTGTGTGCACGA
ACCCCCCGTTCAGCCCGACCGCTGCGCCTTATCCGGTAACTATCGTCTTGAGTCCAACCCGGTAAGACAC
GACTTATCGCCACTGGCAGCAGCCACTGGTAACAGGATTAGCAGAGCGAGGTATGTAGGCGGTGCTACAG
AGTTCTTGAAGTGGTGGCCTAACTACGGCTACACTAGAAGGACAGTATTTGGTATCTGCGCTCTGCTGAA
GCCAGTTACCTTCGGAAAAAGAGTTGGTAGCTCTTGATCCGGCAAACAAACCACCGCTGGTAGCGGTGGT
TTTTTTGTTTGCAAGCAGCAGATTACGCGCAGAAAAAAAGGATCTCAAGAAGATCCTTTGATCTTTTCTA
CGGGGTCTGACGCTCAGTGGAACGAAAACTCACGTTAAGGGATTTTGGTCATGAGATTATCAAAAAGGAT
CTTCACCTAGATCCTTTTAAATTAAAAATGAAGTTTTAAATCAATCTAAAGTATATATGAGTAAACTTGG
TCTGACAGTTACCAATGCTTAATCAGTGAGGCACCTATCTCAGCGATCTGTCTATTTCGTTCATCCATAG
TTGCCTGACTCCCCGTCGTGTAGATAACTACGATACGGGAGGGCTTACCATCTGGCCCCAGTGCTGCAAT
GATACCGCGAGACCCACGCTCACCGGCTCCAGATTTATCAGCAATAAACCAGCCAGCCGGAAGGGCCGAG
CGCAGAAGTGGTCCTGCAACTTTATCCGCCTCCATCCAGTCTATTAATTGTTGCCGGGAAGCTAGAGTAA
GTAGTTCGCCAGTTAATAGTTTGCGCAACGTTGTTGCCATTGCTACAGGCATCGTGGTGTCACGCTCGTC
GTTTGGTATGGCTTCATTCAGCTCCGGTTCCCAACGATCAAGGCGAGTTACATGATCCCCCATGTTGTGC
AAAAAAGCGGTTAGCTCCTTCGGTCCTCCGATCGTTGTCAGAAGTAAGTTGGCCGCAGTGTTATCACTCA
TGGTTATGGCAGCACTGCATAATTCTCTTACTGTCATGCCATCCGTAAGATGCTTTTCTGTGACTGGTGA
GTACTCAACCAAGTCATTCTGAGAATAGTGTATGCGGCGACCGAGTTGCTCTTGCCCGGCGTCAATACGG
GATAATACCGCGCCACATAGCAGAACTTTAAAAGTGCTCATCATTGGAAAACGTTCTTCGGGGCGAAAAC
TCTCAAGGATCTTACCGCTGTTGAGATCCAGTTCGATGTAACCCACTCGTGCACCCAACTGATCTTCAGC
ATCTTTTACTTTCACCAGCGTTTCTGGGTGAGCAAAAACAGGAAGGCAAAATGCCGCAAAAAAGGGAATA
AGGGCGACACGGAAATGTTGAATACTCATACTCTTCCTTTTTCAATATTATTGAAGCATTTATCAGGGTT
ATTGTCTCATGAGCGGATACATATTTGAATGTATTTAGAAAAATAAACAAATAGGGGTTCCGCGCACATT
TCCCCGAAAAGTGCCACCTGACGTC
Features (pLannotate 1.2.2; 21 found; start..end, strand, type, name):
     36..80      -  misc_feature   bom (fragment): basis of mobility region from pBR322
    235..614     +  enhancer       CMV enhancer: human cytomegalovirus immediate early enhancer
    615..818     +  promoter       CMV promoter: human cytomegalovirus (CMV) immediate early promoter
    814..847     +  LTR            5' LTR (truncated) (fragment): truncated 5' long terminal repeat (LTR) from HIV-1
    863..881     +  promoter       T7 promoter: promoter for bacteriophage T7 RNA polymerase
    913..2385    +  CDS            CYP2B6: CP2B6_HUMAN - Experimental evidence at protein level: Swiss-Prot protein existence level 1. Allele 2B6*9: Has low affinity for anandamide and can only produce 11,12 EpETrE-EAs. From Homo sapiens (Human).
   2405..2423    -  promoter       SP6 promoter: promoter for bacteriophage SP6 RNA polymerase
   2449..2673    +  polyA_signal   bGH poly(A) signal: bovine growth hormone polyadenylation signal
   2677..2698    +  promoter       SV40 promoter (fragment): SV40 enhancer and early promoter
   2719..3147    +  rep_origin     f1 ori (sequence partly withheld): f1 bacteriophage origin of replication; arrow indicates direction of (+) strand synthesis
   3161..3491    +  promoter       SV40 promoter: SV40 enhancer and early promoter
   3558..4349    +  CDS            neo: KKA2_KLEPN - Also known as kan, nptII. Experimental evidence at protein level: Swiss-Prot protein existence level 1. Resistance to kanamycin, neomycin, paromomycin, ribostamycin, butirosin and gentamicin B. From Klebsiella pneumoniae.
   4373..4531    +  CDS            ble (fragment): BLE_KLEPN - Experimental evidence at protein level: Swiss-Prot protein existence level 1. Binding protein with a strong affinity to the bleomycin family of antibiotics. Binds to CL990; an antimitotic-antibiotic compound. From Klebsiella pneumoniae.
   4526..4647    +  polyA_signal   SV40 poly(A) signal: SV40 polyadenylation signal
   4720..4736    -  protein_bind   lac operator: The lac repressor binds to the lac operator to inhibit transcription in E. coli. This inhibition can be relieved by adding lactose or isopropyl-β-D-thiogalactopyranoside (IPTG). lac repressor encoded by lacI
   4744..4774    -  promoter       lac promoter: promoter for the E. coli lac operon
   4789..4810    -  protein_bind   CAP binding site: CAP binding activates transcription in the presence of cAMP. E. coli catabolite activator protein
   4823..4915    -  CDS            lacI (fragment): lac repressor; lacI; The lac repressor binds to the lac operator to inhibit transcription in E. coli. This inhibition can be relieved by adding lactose or isopropyl-β-D-thiogalactopyranoside (IPTG).
   5098..5686    -  rep_origin     ori: high-copy-number ColE1/pMB1/pBR322/pUC origin of replication
   5857..6717    -  CDS            AmpR: β-lactamase; bla; confers resistance to ampicillin, carbenicillin, and related antibiotics
   6718..6822    -  promoter       AmpR promoter: bla
