[The description below was written by a language model from this plasmid's Addgene catalogue record and pLannotate feature annotations shown in this document.]
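Description:
pIKAT127 is a mammalian expression plasmid built on the pcDNA3 backbone that carries a variant of human cytochrome P450 2B6 (CYP2B6). The roughly 1.5 kb coding sequence was inserted between the BamHI and XbaI sites of the polylinker, both of which remain intact. It bears the nucleotide change G444T, which produces the amino-acid substitution E148D (alternative name 2B6.148D). Transcription is driven by the human cytomegalovirus immediate-early enhancer and promoter and terminated by the bovine growth hormone polyadenylation signal. T7 and SP6 phage promoters flank the insert, as is standard for this backbone, and could support in vitro transcription. No epitope tag or reporter is annotated or recorded, so the enzyme appears to be expressed in untagged form.

In E. coli the assembled 6.85 kb plasmid is maintained at high copy through a ColE1/pUC-type origin and selected with ampicillin via the β-lactamase gene. An f1 origin is also present, which permits single-stranded DNA production. For mammalian cells, a separate cassette made up of the SV40 enhancer/early promoter, the neomycin phosphotransferase gene and the SV40 polyadenylation signal confers G418 resistance, allowing stable transfectants to be selected in addition to transient use. Several short annotated fragments (HIV-1 LTR, ble, lacI, bom, and a partial SV40 promoter) look like backbone remnants or partial sequence matches rather than functional elements.

The associated study characterised novel CYP2B6 variants found in a Rwandese population. This construct therefore serves to express the E148D variant in mammalian cells, so that its expression and function can be assessed and set against in silico predictions of variant effect.
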