Addgene plasmid #70005: pIKAT127
Purpose: Mammalian expression of cytochrome p450 CYP2B6 variant
Depositing lab: Kathrin Klein. Depositing organization: Robert Bosch Gesellschaft für Medizinische Forschung mbH - Dr. Margarete Fischer-Bosch Institut für Klinische Pharmakologie. Publication: Novel CYP2B6 enzyme variants in a Rwandese population: functional characterization and assessment of in silico prediction tools. Radloff R, Gras A, Zanger UM, Masquelier C, Arumugam K, Karasi JC, Arendt V, Seguin-Devaux C, Klein K. Hum Mutat. 2013 May;34(5):725-34. doi: 10.1002/humu.22295. Epub 2013 Mar 11. PubMed 23418033.
Backbone
  Vector backbone: pcDNA3
  Backbone manufacturer: Invitrogen
  Backbone size w/o insert (bp): 5400
  Vector type: Mammalian Expression
  Selectable markers: Neomycin (select with G418)
Growth in bacteria
  Bacterial resistance: Ampicillin, 100 μg/mL
  Growth temperature: 37°C
  Growth strain: DH5alpha
  Copy number: High Copy
Gene/Insert
  Gene/Insert name: CYP2B6 (alt names: 2B6.148D; cytochrome P450, family 2, subfamily B, polypeptide 6)
  Species: H. sapiens (human)
  Insert size (bp): 1500
  Mutation: G444T (E148D)
  Entrez Gene: CYP2B6 (a.k.a. CPB6, CYP2B, CYP2B7, CYP2B7P, CYPIIB6, EFVM, IIB1, P450)
  Promoter: CMV
  Cloning method: Restriction Enzyme; 5′ cloning site BamHI (not destroyed); 3′ cloning site XbaI (not destroyed)
  Sequencing primers: 5′ CMV-F; 3′ BGH-rev
Terms and licenses: Academic/Nonprofit Terms; Industry Terms: Not Available to Industry
How to cite: pIKAT127 was a gift from Kathrin Klein (Addgene plasmid # 70005 ; http://n2t.net/addgene:70005 ; RRID:Addgene_70005)
