>Addgene plasmid #70005 | pIKAT127 | addgene partial sequence | sequence record 126391 | CMV-F 5'-CGCAAATGGGCGGTAGGCGTG-3'
CTATATAAGCAGAGCTCTCTGGCTAACTAGAGAACCCACTGCTTACTGGCTTATCGAAATTAATACGACT
CACTATAGGGAGACCCAAGCTTGGTACCGAGCTCGGATCCATGGAACTCAGCGTCCTCCTCTTCCTTGCA
CTCCTCACAGGACTCTTGCTACTCCTGGTTCAGCGCCACCCTAACACCCATGACCGCCTCCCACCAGGGC
CCCGCCCTCTGCCCCTTTTGGGAAACCTTCTGCAGATGGATAGAAGAGGCCTACTCAAATCCTTTCTGAG
GTTCCGAGAGAAATATGGGGACGTCTTCACGGTACACCTGGGACCGAGGCCCGTGGTCATGCTGTGTGGA
GTAGAGGCCATACGGGAGGCCCTTGTGGACAAGGCTGAGGCCTTCTCTGGCCGGGGAAAAATCGCCATGG
TCGACCCATTCTTCCGGGGATATGGTGTGATCTTTGCCAATGGAAACCGCTGGAAGGTGCTTCGGCGATT
CTCTGTGACCACTATGAGGGACTTCGGGATGGGAAAGCGGAGTGTGGAGGAGCGGATTCAGGATGAGGCT
CAGTGTCTGATAGAGGAGCTTCGGAAATCCAAGGGGGCCCTCATGGACCCCACCTTCCTCTTCCAGTCCA
TTACCGCCAACATCATCTGCTCCATCGTCTTTGGAAAACGATTCCACTACCAAGATCAAGAGTTCCTGAA
GATGCTGAACTTGTTCTACCAGACTTTTTCACTCATCAGCTCTGTATTCGGCCAGCTGTTTGAGCTCTTC
TCTGGCTTCTTGAAATACTTTCCTGGGGCACACAGGCAAGTTTACAAAAACCTGCAGGAAATCAATGCTT
ACATTGGCCACAGTGTGGAGAAGCACCGTGAAACCCTGGACCCCAGCGCCCCCAAGGACCTCATCGACAC
CTACCTGCTCCACATGGAAAAA
