>Addgene plasmid #70005 | pIKAT127 | addgene partial sequence | sequence record 126392 | BGH-rev 5'-TAGAAGGCACAGTCGAGG-3'
CATTTAGGTGACACTATAGAATAGGGCCCTCTAGACTCAGCGGGGCAGGAAGCGGATCTGGTATGTTGGG
GGTATTTTGCCCACACCACACTCCTGGGGTGTCAGATCGATGTCTTCTGGGGCCACGGGGCTGGCCATGG
AGAAGTTCTGGAGGATGGTGGTGAAGAAGAGGAACAATTCCGCACGGGCGATGCCTTCACCAAGACAAAT
CCGCTTCCCTAAGGAGAAGGGGATAAAAGCTTCAGTCTTTTTCAGTGCCCCATTGGCATCCAGAAAGTGG
TCAGGATTGAAGGCGTCTGGTTTTTCAAAGTAGTGTGGGTCATGGAGAGCAGTGCTCAGGATGAGAAATA
CTTCTGTGTCCTTGGGGATGATGTACCCTCGGAAGCTGGTGTGTTGGGTGACAATGTGGGGCACACCCAT
GGGGAGAAGGTCGGAAAATCTCTGAATCTCATAGATGACTGCCTCTGTGTATGGCATTTTGGCTCGGTCA
TGAAGCTCTGGAGGGCGATGTGGGCCAATCACCTGTTCAATCTCCCTGTAGACTCTCTCTGCAACATGAG
GGTATTTGAGCATGAGCAGGAAGCCGTAGCGGAGAGTGGTGCTGGTGGTCTCAGTGCCAGCAAAGAAGAG
CGAGAGCGTGTTGAGGTTGAGGTTCTGGTGGCTGAATTCACTGTGTGCGTTGGATTTCTCTTTTTCCATG
TGGAGCAGGTAGGTGTCGATGAGGTCCTTGGGGGCGCTGGGGTCCAGGGTTTCACGGTGCTTCTCCACAC
TGTGGCCAATGTAAGCATTGATTTCCTGCAGGTTTTTGTAAACTTGCCTGTGTGCCCCAGGAAAGTATTT
CAAGAAGCCAGAGAAGAGCTCAAACAGCTGGCCGAATACAGAGCTGATGAGTGAAAAAGTCTGGTAGAAC
AAGTTCAGCATCTTCAGGAACTCTTGATCTTGGTAGTGGAATCG
